Addgene plasmid #76470: GAK gRNA (BRDN0001146687)
Purpose: 3rd generation lentiviral gRNA plasmid targeting human GAK
Depositing lab: John Doench & David Root. Depositing organization: Broad Institute. Publication: Optimized sgRNA design to maximize activity and minimize off-target effects of CRISPR-Cas9. Doench JG, Fusi N, Sullender M, Hegde M, Vaimberg EW, Donovan KF, Smith I, Tothova Z, Wilen C, Orchard R, Virgin HW, Listgarten J, Root DE. Nat Biotechnol. 2016 Jan 18. doi: 10.1038/nbt.3437. PubMed 26780180.
Backbone
  Vector backbone: lentiGuide-Puro
  Backbone manufacturer: Zhang Lab (Addgene plasmid # 52963)
  Vector type: Mammalian Expression, Lentiviral, CRISPR
  Selectable markers: Puromycin
Growth in bacteria
  Bacterial resistance: Ampicillin, 100 μg/mL
  Growth temperature: 37°C
  Growth strain: DH5alpha
  Copy number: High Copy
Gene/Insert
  Gene/Insert name: GAK (alt name: GAK)
  gRNA/shRNA sequence: CCCAGCATCATACTGAGCCG
  Species: H. sapiens (human)
  Entrez Gene: GAK (a.k.a. DNAJ26, DNAJC26)
  Promoter: hU6
  Cloning method: Unknown
  Sequencing primers: 5′ U6-F; 3′ pS2-R
Terms and licenses: Academic/Nonprofit Terms; Industry Terms: Not Available to Industry
Depositor comments: The gRNA was designed to target a Genbank reference sequence which has since been removed from the database. Note that this plasmid does NOT contain Cas9. It should be used in conjunction with lentiCas9-Blast (Addgene #52962) or otherwise with cell lines already expressing Cas9. Browse the full kinome gRNA library at http://www.addgene.org/pooled-library/broadgpp-human-kinome/ or visit http://www.broadinstitute.org/rnai/public/ for detailed protocols and information.
How to cite: GAK gRNA (BRDN0001146687) was a gift from John Doench & David Root (Addgene plasmid # 76470 ; http://n2t.net/addgene:76470 ; RRID:Addgene_76470)
