[The description below was written by a language model from this plasmid's Addgene catalogue record and the feature table of its GenBank file.]
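Description:
GAK gRNA (BRDN0001146687) is a third-generation lentiviral guide RNA plasmid built on the lentiGuide-Puro backbone, carrying a single Streptococcus pyogenes-type sgRNA directed against human GAK (also known as DNAJC26). The 8.3 kb circular plasmid is maintained in E. coli at high copy through a ColE1/pUC-type origin with ampicillin (beta-lactamase) selection. It also retains an f1 origin, an SV40 origin and lac, T7 and T3 promoter remnants from the cloning backbone.

The lentiviral transfer cassette begins with an RSV promoter fused to a truncated HIV-1 5' LTR, which makes genomic RNA production in packaging cells Tat-independent. This is followed by the Psi packaging signal and the Rev response element for nuclear export of the unspliced transcript. It ends in a U3-deleted, self-inactivating 3' LTR backed by an SV40 polyadenylation signal. Within this unit, a human U6 RNA polymerase III promoter drives the GAK-specific spacer joined to the Cas9 gRNA scaffold. A cPPT/CTS element, which aids nuclear import of the proviral DNA, lies just downstream of the scaffold. A separate EF-1-alpha promoter with its intron A then expresses puromycin N-acetyltransferase for selection of transduced mammalian cells, and a WPRE enhances transcript expression.

The plasmid does not encode Cas9, so it is meant for cells that already express Cas9 or for use alongside a separate Cas9 lentivirus to knock out GAK. It belongs to a human kinome gRNA collection. The depositors note that the guide was designed against a GenBank reference sequence that has since been withdrawn.
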