LOCUS       Exported 8323 bp ds-DNA circular SYN 13-MAY-2021
DEFINITION  3rd generation lentiviral gRNA plasmid targeting human GAK.
ACCESSION   .
VERSION     .
KEYWORDS    GAK gRNA (BRDN0001146687)
SOURCE      synthetic DNA construct
  ORGANISM  synthetic DNA construct
REFERENCE   1 (bases 1 to 8323)
  AUTHORS   Doench JG, Fusi N, Sullender M, Hegde M, Vaimberg EW, Donovan KF,
            Smith I, Tothova Z, Wilen C, Orchard R, Virgin HW, Listgarten J,
            Root DE
  TITLE     Optimized sgRNA design to maximize activity and minimize off-target
            effects of CRISPR-Cas9.
  JOURNAL   Nat Biotechnol. 2016 Jan 18. doi: 10.1038/nbt.3437.
  PUBMED    26780180
REFERENCE   2 (bases 1 to 8323)
  AUTHORS   .
  TITLE     Direct Submission
  JOURNAL   Exported May 13, 2021 from SnapGene Server 1.1.58
            http://www.snapgene.com
FEATURES             Location/Qualifiers
     source          1..8323
                     /organism="synthetic DNA construct"
                     /mol_type="other DNA"
     promoter        87..1265
                     /label=EF-1-alpha promoter
                     /note="strong constitutive promoter for human elongation
                     factor EF-1-alpha"
     intron          318..1256
                     /label=EF-1-alpha intron A
                     /note="intron upstream of the start codon of human
                     EF-1-alpha"
     primer_bind     1213..1233
                     /label=EF1a-F
                     /note="Human elongation factor-1a promoter, forward primer"
     CDS             1278..1877
                     /codon_start=1
                     /gene="pac from Streptomyces alboniger"
                     /product="puromycin N-acetyltransferase"
                     /label=PuroR
                     /note="confers resistance to puromycin"
                     /translation="MTEYKPTVRLATRDDVPRAVRTLAAAFADYPATRHTVDPDRHIER
                     VTELQELFLTRVGLDIGKVWVADDGAAVAVWTTPESVEAGAVFAEIGPRMAELSGSRLA
                     AQQQMEGLLAPHRPKEPAWFLATVGVSPDHQGKGLGSAVVLPGVEAAERAGVPAFLETS
                     APRNLPFYERLGFTVTADVEVPEGPRTWCMTRKPGA"
     primer_bind     complement(1278..1297)
                     /label=Puro-R
                     /note="Puromycin resistance gene, reverse primer. Also
                     called puro-variant-R"
     primer_bind     1774..1794
                     /label=Puro-F
                     /note="Puromycin resistance gene, forward primer"
     misc_feature    1893..2481
                     /label=WPRE
                     /note="woodchuck hepatitis virus posttranscriptional
                     regulatory element"
     primer_bind     complement(1946..1966)
                     /label=WPRE-R
                     /note="WPRE, reverse primer"
     CDS             complement(2364..2375)
                     /codon_start=1
                     /product="Factor Xa recognition and cleavage site"
                     /label=Factor Xa site
                     /translation="IEGR"
     LTR             2553..2786
                     /label=3' LTR (Delta-U3)
                     /note="self-inactivating 3' long terminal repeat (LTR) from
                     HIV-1"
     polyA_signal    2864..2985
                     /label=SV40 poly(A) signal
                     /note="SV40 polyadenylation signal"
     primer_bind     complement(2901..2920)
                     /label=SV40pA-R
                     /note="SV40 polyA, reverse primer"
     primer_bind     2955..2974
                     /label=EBV-rev
                     /note="SV40 polyA terminator, reverse primer"
     rep_origin      3025..3160
                     /label=SV40 ori
                     /note="SV40 origin of replication"
     primer_bind     3087..3106
                     /label=SV40pro-F
                     /note="SV40 promoter/origin, forward primer"
     primer_bind     complement(3180..3199)
                     /label=T7
                     /note="T7 promoter, forward primer"
     promoter        complement(3181..3199)
                     /label=T7 promoter
                     /note="promoter for bacteriophage T7 RNA polymerase"
     primer_bind     complement(3209..3226)
                     /label=M13 Forward
                     /note="In lacZ gene. Also called M13-F20 or M13 (-21)
                     Forward"
     primer_bind     complement(3209..3225)
                     /label=M13 fwd
                     /note="common sequencing primer, one of multiple similar
                     variants"
     primer_bind     complement(3218..3240)
                     /label=M13/pUC Forward
                     /note="In lacZ gene"
     rep_origin      3367..3822
                     /direction=RIGHT
                     /label=f1 ori
                     /note="f1 bacteriophage origin of replication; arrow
                     indicates direction of (+) strand synthesis"
     primer_bind     complement(3454..3473)
                     /label=F1ori-R
                     /note="F1 origin, reverse primer"
     primer_bind     3664..3685
                     /label=F1ori-F
                     /note="F1 origin, forward primer"
     promoter        3848..3952
                     /gene="bla"
                     /label=AmpR promoter
     CDS             3953..4813
                     /codon_start=1
                     /gene="bla"
                     /product="beta-lactamase"
                     /label=AmpR
                     /note="confers resistance to ampicillin, carbenicillin, and
                     related antibiotics"
                     /translation="MSIQHFRVALIPFFAAFCLPVFAHPETLVKVKDAEDQLGARVGYI
                     ELDLNSGKILESFRPEERFPMMSTFKVLLCGAVLSRIDAGQEQLGRRIHYSQNDLVEYS
                     PVTEKHLTDGMTVRELCSAAITMSDNTAANLLLTTIGGPKELTAFLHNMGDHVTRLDRW
                     EPELNEAIPNDERDTTMPVAMATTLRKLLTGELLTLASRQQLIDWMEADKVAGPLLRSA
                     LPAGWFIADKSGAGERGSRGIIAALGPDGKPSRIVVIYTTGSQATMDERNRQIAEIGAS
                     LIKHW"
     primer_bind     complement(4171..4190)
                     /label=Amp-R
                     /note="Ampicillin resistance gene, reverse primer"
     rep_origin      4984..5572
                     /direction=RIGHT
                     /label=ori
                     /note="high-copy-number ColE1/pMB1/pBR322/pUC origin of
                     replication"
     primer_bind     5473..5492
                     /label=pBR322ori-F
                     /note="pBR322 origin, forward primer"
     primer_bind     5726..5743
                     /label=L4440
                     /note="L4440 vector, forward primer"
     protein_bind    5860..5881
                     /label=CAP binding site
                     /bound_moiety="E. coli catabolite activator protein"
                     /note="CAP binding activates transcription in the presence
                     of cAMP."
     promoter        5896..5926
                     /label=lac promoter
                     /note="promoter for the E. coli lac operon"
     protein_bind    5934..5950
                     /label=lac operator
                     /bound_moiety="lac repressor encoded by lacI"
                     /note="The lac repressor binds to the lac operator to
                     inhibit transcription in E. coli. This inhibition can be
                     relieved by adding lactose or
                     isopropyl-beta-D-thiogalactopyranoside (IPTG)."
     primer_bind     5939..5961
                     /label=M13/pUC Reverse
                     /note="In lacZ gene"
     primer_bind     5958..5974
                     /label=M13 rev
                     /note="common sequencing primer, one of multiple similar
                     variants"
     primer_bind     5958..5974
                     /label=M13 Reverse
                     /note="In lacZ gene. Also called M13-rev"
     primer_bind     5993..6013
                     /label=T3
                     /note="T3 promoter, forward primer"
     promoter        5995..6013
                     /label=T3 promoter
                     /note="promoter for bacteriophage T3 RNA polymerase"
     promoter        6041..6267
                     /label=RSV promoter
                     /note="Rous sarcoma virus enhancer/promoter"
     LTR             6268..6448
                     /label=5' LTR (truncated)
                     /note="truncated 5' long terminal repeat (LTR) from HIV-1"
     misc_feature    6495..6620
                     /label=HIV-1 Psi
                     /note="packaging signal of human immunodeficiency virus
                     type 1"
     misc_feature    7113..7346
                     /label=RRE
                     /note="The Rev response element (RRE) of HIV-1 allows for
                     Rev-dependent mRNA export from the nucleus to the
                     cytoplasm."
     CDS             7531..7575
                     /codon_start=1
                     /product="antigenic peptide corresponding to amino acids
                     655 to 669 of the HIV envelope protein gp41 (Lutje Hulsik
                     et al., 2013)"
                     /label=gp41 peptide
                     /note="recognized by the 2H10 single-chain llama nanobody"
                     /translation="KNEQELLELDKWASL"
     promoter        7753..7993
                     /label=U6 promoter
                     /note="RNA polymerase III promoter for human U6 snRNA"
     primer_bind     7753..7773
                     /label=hU6-F
                     /note="Human U6 promoter, forward primer"
     primer_bind     7924..7943
                     /label=LKO.1 5'
                     /note="Human U6 promoter, forward primer"
     misc_RNA        8023..8098
                     /label=gRNA scaffold
                     /note="guide RNA scaffold for the Streptococcus pyogenes
                     CRISPR/Cas9 system"
     misc_feature    8154..8271
                     /label=cPPT/CTS
                     /note="central polypurine tract and central termination
                     sequence of HIV-1"
ORIGIN
        1 cccgggtgca aagatggata aagttttaaa cagagaggaa tctttgcagc taatggacct
       61 tctaggtctt gaaaggagtg ggaattggct ccggtgcccg tcagtgggca gagcgcacat
      121 cgcccacagt ccccgagaag ttggggggag gggtcggcaa ttgatccggt gcctagagaa
      181 ggtggcgcgg ggtaaactgg gaaagtgatg tcgtgtactg gctccgcctt tttcccgagg
      241 gtgggggaga accgtatata agtgcagtag tcgccgtgaa cgttcttttt cgcaacgggt
      301 ttgccgccag aacacaggta agtgccgtgt gtggttcccg cgggcctggc ctctttacgg
      361 gttatggccc ttgcgtgcct tgaattactt ccacctggct gcagtacgtg attcttgatc
      421 ccgagcttcg ggttggaagt gggtgggaga gttcgaggcc ttgcgcttaa ggagcccctt
      481 cgcctcgtgc ttgagttgag gcctggcctg ggcgctgggg ccgccgcgtg cgaatctggt
      541 ggcaccttcg cgcctgtctc gctgctttcg ataagtctct agccatttaa aatttttgat
      601 gacctgctgc gacgcttttt ttctggcaag atagtcttgt aaatgcgggc caagatctgc
      661 acactggtat ttcggttttt ggggccgcgg gcggcgacgg ggcccgtgcg tcccagcgca
      721 catgttcggc gaggcggggc ctgcgagcgc ggccaccgag aatcggacgg gggtagtctc
      781 aagctggccg gcctgctctg gtgcctggcc tcgcgccgcc gtgtatcgcc ccgccctggg
      841 cggcaaggct ggcccggtcg gcaccagttg cgtgagcgga aagatggccg cttcccggcc
      901 ctgctgcagg gagctcaaaa tggaggacgc ggcgctcggg agagcgggcg ggtgagtcac
      961 ccacacaaag gaaaagggcc tttccgtcct cagccgtcgc ttcatgtgac tccacggagt
     1021 accgggcgcc gtccaggcac ctcgattagt tctcgagctt ttggagtacg tcgtctttag
     1081 gttgggggga ggggttttat gcgatggagt ttccccacac tgagtgggtg gagactgaag
     1141 ttaggccagc ttggcacttg atgtaattct ccttggaatt tgcccttttt gagtttggat
     1201 cttggttcat tctcaagcct cagacagtgg ttcaaagttt ttttcttcca tttcaggtgt
     1261 cgtgacgtac ggccaccatg accgagtaca agcccacggt gcgcctcgcc acccgcgacg
     1321 acgtccccag ggccgtacgc accctcgccg ccgcgttcgc cgactacccc gccacgcgcc
     1381 acaccgtcga tccggaccgc cacatcgagc gggtcaccga gctgcaagaa ctcttcctca
     1441 cgcgcgtcgg gctcgacatc ggcaaggtgt gggtcgcgga cgacggcgcc gccgtggcgg
     1501 tctggaccac gccggagagc gtcgaagcgg gggcggtgtt cgccgagatc ggcccgcgca
     1561 tggccgagtt gagcggttcc cggctggccg cgcagcaaca gatggaaggc ctcctggcgc
     1621 cgcaccggcc caaggagccc gcgtggttcc tggccaccgt cggagtctcg cccgaccacc
     1681 agggcaaggg tctgggcagc gccgtcgtgc tccccggagt ggaggcggcc gagcgcgccg
     1741 gggtgcccgc cttcctggag acctccgcgc cccgcaacct ccccttctac gagcggctcg
     1801 gcttcaccgt caccgccgac gtcgaggtgc ccgaaggacc gcgcacctgg tgcatgaccc
     1861 gcaagcccgg tgcctgaacg cgttaagtcg acaatcaacc tctggattac aaaatttgtg
     1921 aaagattgac tggtattctt aactatgttg ctccttttac gctatgtgga tacgctgctt
     1981 taatgccttt gtatcatgct attgcttccc gtatggcttt cattttctcc tccttgtata
     2041 aatcctggtt gctgtctctt tatgaggagt tgtggcccgt tgtcaggcaa cgtggcgtgg
     2101 tgtgcactgt gtttgctgac gcaaccccca ctggttgggg cattgccacc acctgtcagc
     2161 tcctttccgg gactttcgct ttccccctcc ctattgccac ggcggaactc atcgccgcct
     2221 gccttgcccg ctgctggaca ggggctcggc tgttgggcac tgacaattcc gtggtgttgt
     2281 cggggaaatc atcgtccttt ccttggctgc tcgcctgtgt tgccacctgg attctgcgcg
     2341 ggacgtcctt ctgctacgtc ccttcggccc tcaatccagc ggaccttcct tcccgcggcc
     2401 tgctgccggc tctgcggcct cttccgcgtc ttcgccttcg ccctcagacg agtcggatct
     2461 ccctttgggc cgcctccccg cgtcgacttt aagaccaatg acttacaagg cagctgtaga
     2521 tcttagccac tttttaaaag aaaagggggg actggaaggg ctaattcact cccaacgaag
     2581 acaagatctg ctttttgctt gtactgggtc tctctggtta gaccagatct gagcctggga
     2641 gctctctggc taactaggga acccactgct taagcctcaa taaagcttgc cttgagtgct
     2701 tcaagtagtg tgtgcccgtc tgttgtgtga ctctggtaac tagagatccc tcagaccctt
     2761 ttagtcagtg tggaaaatct ctagcagtac gtatagtagt tcatgtcatc ttattattca
     2821 gtatttataa cttgcaaaga aatgaatatc agagagtgag aggaacttgt ttattgcagc
     2881 ttataatggt tacaaataaa gcaatagcat cacaaatttc acaaataaag catttttttc
     2941 actgcattct agttgtggtt tgtccaaact catcaatgta tcttatcatg tctggctcta
     3001 gctatcccgc ccctaactcc gcccatcccg cccctaactc cgcccagttc cgcccattct
     3061 ccgccccatg gctgactaat tttttttatt tatgcagagg ccgaggccgc ctcggcctct
     3121 gagctattcc agaagtagtg aggaggcttt tttggaggcc tagggacgta cccaattcgc
     3181 cctatagtga gtcgtattac gcgcgctcac tggccgtcgt tttacaacgt cgtgactggg
     3241 aaaaccctgg cgttacccaa cttaatcgcc ttgcagcaca tccccctttc gccagctggc
     3301 gtaatagcga agaggcccgc accgatcgcc cttcccaaca gttgcgcagc ctgaatggcg
     3361 aatgggnnnn nnnnnnnnnn nnnnnnnnnn nnnnnnnnnn nnnnnnnnnn nnnnnnnnnn
     3421 nnnnnnnnnn nnnnnnnnnn nnnnnnnnnn nnnnnnnnnn nnnnnnnnnn nnnnnnnnnn
     3481 nnnnnnnnnn cnnnnnnnnn nnnnnnnnnn nnnnnnnnnn nnnnnnnnnn nnnnnnnnnn
     3541 nnnnnnnnnn nnnnnnnnnn nnnnnnnnnn nnnnnnnnnn nnannnnnnn nnnnnnnnnn
     3601 nnnnnnnnnn nnnnnnnnnn nnnnnnnnnn nncctttgac gttggagtcc acgttcttta
     3661 atagtggact cttgttccaa actggaacaa cactcaaccc tatctcggtc tattcttttg
     3721 atttataagg gattttgccg atttcggcct attggttaaa aaatgagctg atttaacaaa
     3781 aatttaacgc gaattttaac aaaatattaa cgcttacaat ttaggtggca cttttcgggg
     3841 aaatgtgcgc ggaaccccta tttgtttatt tttctaaata cattcaaata tgtatccgct
     3901 catgagacaa taaccctgat aaatgcttca ataatattga aaaaggaaga gtatgagtat
     3961 tcaacatttc cgtgtcgccc ttattccctt ttttgcggca ttttgccttc ctgtttttgc
     4021 tcacccagaa acgctggtga aagtaaaaga tgctgaagat cagttgggtg cacgagtggg
     4081 ttacatcgaa ctggatctca acagcggtaa gatccttgag agttttcgcc ccgaagaacg
     4141 ttttccaatg atgagcactt ttaaagttct gctatgtggc gcggtattat cccgtattga
     4201 cgccgggcaa gagcaactcg gtcgccgcat acactattct cagaatgact tggttgagta
     4261 ctcaccagtc acagaaaagc atcttacgga tggcatgaca gtaagagaat tatgcagtgc
     4321 tgccataacc atgagtgata acactgcggc caacttactt ctgacaacga tcggaggacc
     4381 gaaggagcta accgcttttt tgcacaacat gggggatcat gtaactcgcc ttgatcgttg
     4441 ggaaccggag ctgaatgaag ccataccaaa cgacgagcgt gacaccacga tgcctgtagc
     4501 aatggcaaca acgttgcgca aactattaac tggcgaacta cttactctag cttcccggca
     4561 acaattaata gactggatgg aggcggataa agttgcagga ccacttctgc gctcggccct
     4621 tccggctggc tggtttattg ctgataaatc tggagccggt gagcgtgggt ctcgcggtat
     4681 cattgcagca ctggggccag atggtaagcc ctcccgtatc gtagttatct acacgacggg
     4741 gagtcaggca actatggatg aacgaaatag acagatcgct gagataggtg cctcactgat
     4801 taagcattgg taactgtcag accaagttta ctcatatata ctttagattg atttaaaact
     4861 tcatttttaa tttaaaagga tctaggtgaa gatccttttt gataatctca tgaccaaaat
     4921 cccttaacgt gagttttcgt tccactgagc gtcagacccc gtagaaaaga tcaaaggatc
     4981 ttcttgagat cctttttttc tgcgcgtaat ctgctgcttg caaacaaaaa aaccaccgct
     5041 accagcggtg gtttgtttgc cggatcaaga gctaccaact ctttttccga aggtaactgg
     5101 cttcagcaga gcgcagatac caaatactgt tcttctagtg tagccgtagt taggccacca
     5161 cttcaagaac tctgtagcac cgcctacata cctcgctctg ctaatcctgt taccagtggc
     5221 tgctgccagt ggcgataagt cgtgtcttac cgggttggac tcaagacgat agttaccgga
     5281 taaggcgcag cggtcgggct gaacgggggg ttcgtgcaca cagcccagct tggagcgaac
     5341 gacctacacc gaactgagat acctacagcg tgagctatga gaaagcgcca cgcttcccga
     5401 agggagaaag gcggacaggt atccggtaag cggcagggtc ggaacaggag agcgcacgag
     5461 ggagcttcca gggggaaacg cctggtatct ttatagtcct gtcgggtttc gccacctctg
     5521 acttgagcgt cgatttttgt gatgctcgtc aggggggcgg agcctatgga aaaacgccag
     5581 caacgcggcc tttttacggt tcctggcctt ttgctggcct tttgctcaca tgttctttcc
     5641 tgcgttatcc cctgattctg tggataaccg tattaccgcc tttgagtgag ctgataccgc
     5701 tcgccgcagc cgaacgaccg agcgcagcga gtcagtgagc gaggaagcgg aagagcgccc
     5761 aatacgcaaa ccgcctctcc ccgcgcgttg gccgattcat taatgcagct ggcacgacag
     5821 gtttcccgac tggaaagcgg gcagtgagcg caacgcaatt aatgtgagtt agctcactca
     5881 ttaggcaccc caggctttac actttatgct tccggctcgt atgttgtgtg gaattgtgag
     5941 cggataacaa tttcacacag gaaacagcta tgaccatgat tacgccaagc gcgcaattaa
     6001 ccctcactaa agggaacaaa agctggagct gcaagcttaa tgtagtctta tgcaatactc
     6061 ttgtagtctt gcaacatggt aacgatgagt tagcaacatg ccttacaagg agagaaaaag
     6121 caccgtgcat gccgattggt ggaagtaagg tggtacgatc gtgccttatt aggaaggcaa
     6181 cagacgggtc tgacatggat tggacgaacc actgaattgc cgcattgcag agatattgta
     6241 tttaagtgcc tagctcgata cataaacggg tctctctggt tagaccagat ctgagcctgg
     6301 gagctctctg gctaactagg gaacccactg cttaagcctc aataaagctt gccttgagtg
     6361 cttcaagtag tgtgtgcccg tctgttgtgt gactctggta actagagatc cctcagaccc
     6421 ttttagtcag tgtggaaaat ctctagcagt ggcgcccgaa cagggacttg aaagcgaaag
     6481 ggaaaccaga ggagctctct cgacgcagga ctcggcttgc tgaagcgcgc acggcaagag
     6541 gcgaggggcg gcgactggtg agtacgccaa aaattttgac tagcggaggc tagaaggaga
     6601 gagatgggtg cgagagcgtc agtattaagc gggggagaat tagatcgcga tgggaaaaaa
     6661 ttcggttaag gccaggggga aagaaaaaat ataaattaaa acatatagta tgggcaagca
     6721 gggagctaga acgattcgca gttaatcctg gcctgttaga aacatcagaa ggctgtagac
     6781 aaatactggg acagctacaa ccatcccttc agacaggatc agaagaactt agatcattat
     6841 ataatacagt agcaaccctc tattgtgtgc atcaaaggat agagataaaa gacaccaagg
     6901 aagctttaga caagatagag gaagagcaaa acaaaagtaa gaccaccgca cagcaagcgg
     6961 ccgctgatct tcagacctgg aggaggagat atgagggaca attggagaag tgaattatat
     7021 aaatataaag tagtaaaaat tgaaccatta ggagtagcac ccaccaaggc aaagagaaga
     7081 gtggtgcaga gagaaaaaag agcagtggga ataggagctt tgttccttgg gttcttggga
     7141 gcagcaggaa gcactatggg cgcagcgtca atgacgctga cggtacaggc cagacaatta
     7201 ttgtctggta tagtgcagca gcagaacaat ttgctgaggg ctattgaggc gcaacagcat
     7261 ctgttgcaac tcacagtctg gggcatcaag cagctccagg caagaatcct ggctgtggaa
     7321 agatacctaa aggatcaaca gctcctgggg atttggggtt gctctggaaa actcatttgc
     7381 accactgctg tgccttggaa tgctagttgg agtaataaat ctctggaaca gatttggaat
     7441 cacacgacct ggatggagtg ggacagagaa attaacaatt acacaagctt aatacactcc
     7501 ttaattgaag aatcgcaaaa ccagcaagaa aagaatgaac aagaattatt ggaattagat
     7561 aaatgggcaa gtttgtggaa ttggtttaac ataacaaatt ggctgtggta tataaaatta
     7621 ttcataatga tagtaggagg cttggtaggt ttaagaatag tttttgctgt actttctata
     7681 gtgaatagag ttaggcaggg atattcacca ttatcgtttc agacccacct cccaaccccg
     7741 aggggaccca gagagggcct atttcccatg attccttcat atttgcatat acgatacaag
     7801 gctgttagag agataattag aattaatttg actgtaaaca caaagatatt agtacaaaat
     7861 acgtgacgta gaaagtaata atttcttggg tagtttgcag ttttaaaatt atgttttaaa
     7921 atggactatc atatgcttac cgtaacttga aagtatttcg atttcttggc tttatatatc
     7981 ttgtggaaag gacgaaacac cgcccagcat catactgagc cggttttaga gctagaaata
     8041 gcaagttaaa ataaggctag tccgttatca acttgaaaaa gtggcaccga gtcggtgctt
     8101 ttttaagctt ggcgtaacta gatcttgaga caaatggcag tattcatcca caattttaaa
     8161 agaaaagggg ggattggggg gtacagtgca ggggaaagaa tagtagacat aatagcaaca
     8221 gacatacaaa ctaaagaatt acaaaaacaa attacaaaaa ttcaaaattt tcgggtttat
     8281 tacagggaca gcagagatcc actttggcgc cggctcgagg ggg
//
