>Addgene plasmid #76470 | GAK gRNA (BRDN0001146687) | depositor partial sequence | sequence record 143930 | Target Sequence
CCCAGCATCATACTGAGCCG
