>Addgene plasmid #76470 | GAK gRNA (BRDN0001146687) | addgene partial sequence | sequence record 185899 | hU6-F
TAGAAAGTAATAATTTCTTGGGTAGTTTGCAGTTTTAAAATTATGTTTTAAAATGGACTATCATATGCTT
ACCGTAACTTGAAAGTATTTCGATTTCTTGGCTTTATATATCTTGTGGAAAGGACGAAACACCGCCCAGC
ATCATACTGAGCCGGTTTTAGAGCTAGAAATAGCAAGTTAAAATAAGGCTAGTCCGTTATCAACTTGAAA
AAGTGGCACCGAGTCGGTGCTTTTTTAAGCTTGGCGTAACTAGATCTTGAGACAAATGGCAGTATTCATC
CACAATTTTAAAAGAAAAGGGGGGATTGGGGGGTACAGTGCAGGGGAAAGAATAGTAGACATAATAGCAA
CAGACATACAAACTAAAGAATTACAAAAACAAATTACAAAAATTCAAAATTTTCGGGTTTATTACAGGGA
CAGCAGAGATCCACTTTGGCGCCGGCTCGAGGGGGCCCGGGTGCAAAGATGGATAAAGTTTTAAACAGAG
AGGAATCTTTGCAGCTAATGGACCTTCTAGGTCTTGAAAGGAGTGGGAATTGGCTCCGGTGCCCGTCAGT
GGGCAGAGCG
